>Addgene plasmid #213320 | HTR1F-DuET | addgene full sequence | sequence record 431815 | Addgene NGS Result
AACCAGCCAGCCGGAAGGGCCGAGCGCAGAAGTGGTCCTGCAACTTTATCCGCCTCCATCCAGTCTATTA
ATTGTTGCCGGGAAGCTAGAGTAAGTAGTTCGCCAGTTAATAGTTTGCGCAACGTTGTTGCCATTGCTAC
AGGCATCGTGGTGTCACGCTCGTCGTTTGGTATGGCTTCATTCAGCTCCGGTTCCCAACGATCAAGGCGA
GTTACATGATCCCCCATGTTGTGCAAAAAAGCGGTTAGCTCCTTCGGTCCTCCGATCGTTGTCAGAAGTA
AGTTGGCCGCAGTGTTATCACTCATGGTTATGGCAGCACTGCATAATTCTCTTACTGTCATGCCATCCGT
AAGATGCTTTTCTGTGACTGGTGAGTACTCAACCAAGTCATTCTGAGAATAGTGTATGCGGCGACCGAGT
TGCTCTTGCCCGGCGTCAATACGGGATAATACCGCGCCACATAGCAGAACTTTAAAAGTGCTCATCATTG
GAAAACGTTCTTCGGGGCGAAAACTCTCAAGGATCTTACCGCTGTTGAGATCCAGTTCGATGTAACCCAC
TCGTGCACCCAACTGATCTTCAGCATCTTTTACTTTCACCAGCGTTTCTGGGTGAGCAAAAACAGGAAGG
CAAAATGCCGCAAAAAAGGGAATAAGGGCGACACGGAAATGTTGAATACTCATACTCTTCCTTTTTCAAT
ATTATTGAAGCATTTATCAGGGTTATTGTCTCATGAGCGGATACATATTTGAATGTATTTAGAAAAATAA
ACAAATAGGGGTTCCGCGCACATTTCCCCGAAAAGTGCCACCTGACGTCGACGGATCGGGAGATCTCCCG
ATCCCCTATGGTGCACTCTCAGTACAATCTGCTCTGATGCCGCATAGTTAAGCCAGTATCTGCTCCCTGC
TTGTGTGTTGGAGGTCGCTGAGTAGTGCGCGAGCAAAATTTAAGCTACAACAAGGCAAGGCTTGACCGAC
ATTTGCATGAAGAATCTGCTTAGGGTTAGGCGTTTTGCGCTGCTTCGCGATGTACGGGCCAGATATACGC
GTTGACATTGATTATTGACTAGTTATTAATAGTAATCAATTACGGGGTCATTAGTTCATAGCCCATATAT
GGAGTTCCGCGTTACATAACTTACGGTAAATGGCCCGCCTGGCTGACCGCCCAACGACCCCCGCCCATTG
ACGTCAATAATGACGTATGTTCCCATAGTAACGCCAATAGGGACTTTCCATTGACGTCAATGGGTGGAGT
ATTTACGGTAAACTGCCCACTTGGCAGTACATCAAGTGTATCATATGCCAAGTACGCCCCCTATTGACGT
CAATGACGGTAAATGGCCCGCCTGGCATTATGCCCAGTACATGACCTTATGGGACTTTCCTACTTGGCAG
TACATCTACGTATTAGTCATCGCTATTACCATGGTGATGCGGTTTTGGCAGTACATCAATGGGCGTGGAT
AGCGGTTTGACTCACGGGGATTTCCAAGTCTCCACCCCATTGACGTCAATGGGAGTTTGTTTTGGCACCA
AAATCAACGGGACTTTCCAAAATGTCGTAACAACTCCGCCCCATTGACGCAAATGGGCGGTAGGCGTGTA
CGGTGGGAGGTCTATATAAGCAGAGCTCTCTGGCTAACTAGAGAACCCACTGCTTACTGGCTTATCGAAA
TTAATACGACTCACTATAGGGAGACCCAAGCTGGCTAGCGTTTAAACTTAAGCTTAGCGGCCGCGCCACC
ATGAAGACGATCATCGCCCTGAGCTACATCTTCTGCCTGGTATTCGCCGACTACAAGGACGATGATGACG
CCAGCATCGATATGGATTTTCTGAATTCCTCTGACCAGAACCTCACATCTGAGGAGCTGCTGAACAGAAT
GCCGTCCAAGATCCTGGTCAGCCTTACCTTGAGCGGGTTGGCTCTGATGACTACCACGATCAATAGTCTC
GTGATTGCGGCAATCATCGTGACAAGGAAACTGCACCACCCCGCAAACTATCTTATCTGCAGTTTGGCAG
TGACCGACTTCCTCGTGGCCGTGCTGGTCATGCCTTTCTCAATCGTCTACATTGTCAGAGAGTCCTGGAT
AATGGGACAAGTCGTGTGCGACATCTGGCTGAGCGTGGATATCACCTGCTGCACTTGCTCTATCCTGCAT
CTTAGTGCCATCGCCCTCGATCGGTATCGGGCCATTACCGACGCAGTGGAGTACGCCAGGAAACGGACCC
CTAAACATGCCGGCATTATGATCACAATCGTATGGATAATCTCCGTTTTTATATCCATGCCACCCCTTTT
TTGGCGCCATCAGGGCACCTCCCGCGATGATGAATGCATCATTAAACACGACCATATAGTTAGCACGATA
TATAGTACTTTCGGAGCTTTTTACATCCCCTTGGCACTCATTCTGATACTCTATTATAAAATTTACAGAG
CGGCTAAGACCCTGTATCACAAGAGGCAAGCATCCAGAATTGCCAAAGAAGAAGTGAATGGGCAGGTCCT
GCTTGAGTCTGGGGAGAAATCCACTAAGTCAGTTAGTACCTCATATGTACTGGAAAAAAGCTTGAGCGAC
CCATCTACTGACTTTGACAAAATCCATAGTACCGTGAGGAGCTTGCGAAGCGAGTTTAAACATGAGAAGT
CATGGAGGCGCCAAAAGATATCAGGGACACGAGAACGAAAGGCCGCCACAACTCTGGGACTCATCCTCGG
CGCTTTCGTCATCTGCTGGCTTCCCTTCTTTGTAAAAGAGCTGGTTGTAAACGTCTGCGATAAATGCAAG
ATAAGCGAGGAGATGTCTAATTTCTTGGCATGGCTGGGATACTTGAATTCACTTATCAATCCCCTTATCT
ATACCATCTTCAACGAGGATTTTAAAAAAGCGTTTCAGAAGCTTGTTCGCTGCAGGTGTATCGATACCGG
TGAATTCGATGAGGCCAGCACCACCGTGTCTAAGACCGAGACTTCTCAGGTGGCCCCTGCCTAACTCGAG
TCTAGAGGGCCCGTTTAAACCCGCTGATCAGCCTCGACTGTGCCTTCTAGTTGCCAGCCATCTGTTGTTT
GCCCCTCCCCCGTGCCTTCCTTGACCCTGGAAGGTGCCACTCCCACTGTCCTTTCCTAATAAAATGAGGA
AATTGCATCGCATTGTCTGAGTAGGTGTCATTCTATTCTGGGGGGTGGGGTGGGGCAGGACAGCAAGGGG
GAGGATTGGGAAGACAATAGCAGGCATGCTGGGGATGCGGTGGGCTCTATGGCTTCTGAGGCGGAAAGAA
CCAGCTGGGGCTCTAGGGGGTATCCCC
[124 nt withheld, positions 3318-3441]
C
[91 nt withheld, positions 3443-3533]
A
[49 nt withheld, positions 3535-3583]
CCTTTGACGTTGGAGTCCACGTTCTTT
[37 nt withheld, positions 3611-3647]
ACCCTATCTCGGTCTATTCTTTTGATTTATAAGGGATTTTGCCGATTTCGGCCTATTGGTTAAAAAATGA
GCTGATTTAACAAAAATTTAACGCGAATTAATTCTGTGGAATGTGTGTCAGTTAGGGTGTGGAAAGTCCC
CAGGCTCCCCAGCAGGCAGAAGTATGCAAAGCATGCATCTCAATTAGTCAGCAACCAGGTGTGGAAAGTC
CCCAGGCTCCCCAGCAGGCAGAAGTATGCAAAGCATGCATCTCAATTAGTCAGCAACCATAGTCCCGCCC
CTAACTCCGCCCATCCCGCCCCTAACTCCGCCCAGTTCCGCCCATTCTCCGCCCCATGGCTGACTAATTT
TTTTTATTTATGCAGAGGCCGAGGCCGCCTCTGCCTCTGAGCTATTCCAGAAGTAGTGAGGAGGCTTTTT
TGGAGGCCTAGGCTTTTGCAAAAAGCTCCCGGGAGCTTGTATATCCATTTTCGGATCTGATCAAGAGACA
GGATGAGGATCGTTTCGCATGATTGAACAAGATGGATTGCACGCAGGTTCTCCGGCCGCTTGGGTGGAGA
GGCTATTCGGCTATGACTGGGCACAACAGACAATCGGCTGCTCTGATGCCGCCGTGTTCCGGCTGTCAGC
GCAGGGGCGCCCGGTTCTTTTTGTCAAGACCGACCTGTCCGGTGCCCTGAATGAACTGCAGGACGAGGCA
GCGCGGCTATCGTGGCTGGCCACGACGGGCGTTCCTTGCGCAGCTGTGCTCGACGTTGTCACTGAAGCGG
GAAGGGACTGGCTGCTATTGGGCGAAGTGCCGGGGCAGGATCTCCTGTCATCTCACCTTGCTCCTGCCGA
GAAAGTATCCATCATGGCTGATGCAATGCGGCGGCTGCATACGCTTGATCCGGCTACCTGCCCATTCGAC
CACCAAGCGAAACATCGCATCGAGCGAGCACGTACTCGGATGGAAGCCGGTCTTGTCGATCAGGATGATC
TGGACGAAGAGCATCAGGGGCTCGCGCCAGCCGAACTGTTCGCCAGGCTCAAGGCGCGCATGCCCGACGG
CGAGGATCTCGTCGTGACCCATGGCGATGCCTGCTTGCCGAATATCATGGTGGAAAATGGCCGCTTTTCT
GGATTCATCGACTGTGGCCGGCTGGGTGTGGCGGACCGCTATCAGGACATAGCGTTGGCTACCCGTGATA
TTGCTGAAGAGCTTGGCGGCGAATGGGCTGACCGCTTCCTCGTGCTTTACGGTATCGCCGCTCCCGATTC
GCAGCGCATCGCCTTCTATCGCCTTCTTGACGAGTTCTTCTGAGCGGGACTCTGGGGTTCGAAATGACCG
ACCAAGCGACGCCCAACCTGCCATCACGAGATTTCGATTCCACCGCCGCCTTCTATGAAAGGTTGGGCTT
CGGAATCGTTTTCCGGGACGCCGGCTGGATGATCCTCCAGCGCGGGGATCTCATGCTGGAGTTCTTCGCC
CACCCCAACTTGTTTATTGCAGCTTATAATGGTTACAAATAAAGCAATAGCATCACAAATTTCACAAATA
AAGCATTTTTTTCACTGCATTCTAGTTGTGGTTTGTCCAAACTCATCAATGTATCTTATCATGTCTGTAT
ACCGTCGACCTCTAGCTAGAGCTTGGCGTAATCATGGTCATAGCTGTTTCCTGTGTGAAATTGTTATCCG
CTCACAATTCCACACAACATACGAGCCGGAAGCATAAAGTGTAAAGCCTGGGGTGCCTAATGAGTGAGCT
AACTCACATTAATTGCGTTGCGCTCACTGCCCGCTTTCCAGTCGGGAAACCTGTCGTGCCAGCTGCATTA
ATGAATCGGCCAACGCGCGGGGAGAGGCGGTTTGCGTATTGGGCGCTCTTCCGCTTCCTCGCTCACTGAC
TCGCTGCGCTCGGTCGTTCGGCTGCGGCGAGCGGTATCAGCTCACTCAAAGGCGGTAATACGGTTATCCA
CAGAATCAGGGGATAACGCAGGAAAGAACATGTGAGCAAAAGGCCAGCAAAAGGCCAGGAACCGTAAAAA
GGCCGCGTTGCTGGCGTTTTTCCATAGGCTCCGCCCCCCTGACGAGCATCACAAAAATCGACGCTCAAGT
CAGAGGTGGCGAAACCCGACAGGACTATAAAGATACCAGGCGTTTCCCCCTGGAAGCTCCCTCGTGCGCT
CTCCTGTTCCGACCCTGCCGCTTACCGGATACCTGTCCGCCTTTCTCCCTTCGGGAAGCGTGGCGCTTTC
TCATAGCTCACGCTGTAGGTATCTCAGTTCGGTGTAGGTCGTTCGCTCCAAGCTGGGCTGTGTGCACGAA
CCCCCCGTTCAGCCCGACCGCTGCGCCTTATCCGGTAACTATCGTCTTGAGTCCAACCCGGTAAGACACG
ACTTATCGCCACTGGCAGCAGCCACTGGTAACAGGATTAGCAGAGCGAGGTATGTAGGCGGTGCTACAGA
GTTCTTGAAGTGGTGGCCTAACTACGGCTACACTAGAAGAACGGTATTTGGTATCTGCGCTCTGCTGAAG
CCAGTTACCTTCGGAAAAAGAGTTGGTAGCTCTTGATCCGGCAAACAAACCACCGCTGGTAGCGGTGGTT
TTTTTGTTTGCAAGCAGCAGATTACGCGCAGAAAAAAAGGATCTCAAGAAGATCCTTTGATCTTTTCTAC
GGGGTCTGACGCTCAGTGGAACGAAAACTCACGTTAAGGGATTTTGGTCATGAGATTATCAAAAAGGATC
TTCACCTAGATCCTTTTAAATTAAAAATGAAGTTTTAAATCAATCTAAAGTATATATGAGTAAACTTGGT
CTGACAGTTACCAATGCTTAATCAGTGAGGCACCTATCTCAGCGATCTGTCTATTTCGTTCATCCATAGT
TGCCTGACTCCCCGTCGTGTAGATAACTACGATACGGGAGGGCTTACCATCTGGCCCCAGTGCTGCAATG
ATACCGCGAGACCCACGCTCACCGGCTCCAGATTTATCAGCAATA
Features (pLannotate 1.2.2; 21 found; start..end, strand, type, name):
    684..788     -  promoter       AmpR promoter: bla
    847..899     -  misc_feature   bom (fragment): basis of mobility region from pBR322
   1054..1433    +  enhancer       CMV enhancer: human cytomegalovirus immediate early enhancer
   1434..1637    +  promoter       CMV promoter: human cytomegalovirus (CMV) immediate early promoter
   1633..1666    +  LTR            5' LTR (truncated) (fragment): truncated 5' long terminal repeat (LTR) from HIV-1
   1682..1700    +  promoter       T7 promoter: promoter for bacteriophage T7 RNA polymerase
   1799..1819    +  CDS            3xFLAG (fragment): three tandem FLAG® epitope tags
   1832..2929    +  CDS            HTR1F: 5HT1F_HUMAN - Also known as HTR1EL. Experimental evidence at transcript level: Swiss-Prot protein existence level 2. G-protein coupled receptor for 5-hydroxytryptamine (serotonin). Also functions as a receptor for various alkaloids and psychoactive substances. Ligand binding causes a conformation change that triggers signaling via guanine nucleotide-binding proteins (G proteins) and modulates the activity of down-stream effectors, such as adenylate cyclase. Signaling inhibits adenylate cyclase activity. From Homo sapiens (Human).
   3048..3272    +  polyA_signal   bGH poly(A) signal: bovine growth hormone polyadenylation signal
   3276..3297    +  promoter       SV40 promoter (fragment): SV40 enhancer and early promoter
   3318..3746    +  rep_origin     f1 ori (sequence partly withheld): f1 bacteriophage origin of replication; arrow indicates direction of (+) strand synthesis
   3760..4089    +  promoter       SV40 promoter: SV40 enhancer and early promoter
   4156..4947    +  CDS            neo: KKA2_KLEPN - Also known as kan, nptII. Experimental evidence at protein level: Swiss-Prot protein existence level 1. Resistance to kanamycin, neomycin, paromomycin, ribostamycin, butirosin and gentamicin B. From Klebsiella pneumoniae.
   4971..5129    +  CDS            ble (fragment): BLE_KLEPN - Experimental evidence at protein level: Swiss-Prot protein existence level 1. Binding protein with a strong affinity to the bleomycin family of antibiotics. Binds to CL990; an antimitotic-antibiotic compound. From Klebsiella pneumoniae.
   5124..5245    +  polyA_signal   SV40 poly(A) signal: SV40 polyadenylation signal
   5318..5334    -  protein_bind   lac operator: The lac repressor binds to the lac operator to inhibit transcription in E. coli. This inhibition can be relieved by adding lactose or isopropyl-β-D-thiogalactopyranoside (IPTG). lac repressor encoded by lacI
   5342..5372    -  promoter       lac promoter: promoter for the E. coli lac operon
   5387..5408    -  protein_bind   CAP binding site: CAP binding activates transcription in the presence of cAMP. E. coli catabolite activator protein
   5421..5513    -  CDS            lacI (fragment): lac repressor; lacI; The lac repressor binds to the lac operator to inhibit transcription in E. coli. This inhibition can be relieved by adding lactose or isopropyl-β-D-thiogalactopyranoside (IPTG).
   5696..6284    -  rep_origin     ori: high-copy-number ColE1/pMB1/pBR322/pUC origin of replication
   6455..683     -  CDS            AmpR (across the origin): β-lactamase; bla; confers resistance to ampicillin, carbenicillin, and related antibiotics
