[The description below was written by a language model from this plasmid's Addgene catalogue record and pLannotate feature annotations shown in this document.]
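Description:
HTR1F-DuET is a mammalian expression plasmid built on the pcDNA 3.1 (+) backbone that carries the human 5-hydroxytryptamine receptor 1F (HTR1F, also called 5-HT1F), a class A G-protein coupled receptor for serotonin whose signaling inhibits adenylate cyclase. The plasmid is propagated in E. coli at high copy from a ColE1/pUC-type origin under ampicillin selection (β-lactamase driven by its own promoter). It also carries an f1 phage origin. For selection in mammalian cells, an SV40 enhancer/early promoter drives a neomycin phosphotransferase gene terminated by an SV40 polyadenylation signal. Short annotated fragments of ble, lacI, bom and an HIV-1 LTR appear to be backbone remnants or partial sequence matches rather than functional parts.

The receptor coding sequence, inserted by Gibson cloning, sits downstream of the CMV immediate-early enhancer and promoter and is followed by the bovine growth hormone polyadenylation signal. A T7 promoter between the CMV promoter and the insert allows in vitro transcription. In the DuET design, the receptor is preceded by a cleavable hemagglutinin signal peptide and an N-terminal FLAG epitope, and it ends in a C-terminal 1D4 epitope. The feature table detects the FLAG sequence just upstream of the HTR1F open reading frame, but the signal peptide and the 1D4 tag are not annotated and are known only from the catalogue description. The dual tags allow capture and detection of the expressed receptor from either end. According to the record, the construct is optimized for expression in mammalian cells and for proteomics studies, and the associated work concerns multiplexed selectivity screening of anti-GPCR antibodies.
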