Addgene plasmid #213320: HTR1F-DuET
Purpose: The DuET construct encodes the named human GPCR engineered with a cleaved hemagglutinin signal peptide, a 5' FLAG and a 3' 1D4 epitope tag optimized for expression in mammalian cells and proteomics studies.
Depositing lab: Thomas Sakmar. Depositing organization: Rockefeller University. Publication: Multiplexed selectivity screening of anti-GPCR antibodies. Dahl L, Kotliar IB, Bendes A, Dodig-Crnkovic T, Fromm S, Elofsson A, Uhlen M, Sakmar TP, Schwenk JM. Sci Adv. 2023 May 3;9(18):eadf9297. doi: 10.1126/sciadv.adf9297. Epub 2023 May 3. PubMed 37134173.
Backbone
  Vector backbone: pcDNA 3.1 (+)
  Vector type: Mammalian Expression
Growth in bacteria
  Bacterial resistance: Ampicillin, 100 μg/mL
  Growth temperature: 37°C
  Growth strain: DH5alpha
  Copy number: High Copy
Gene/Insert
  Gene/Insert name: HTR1F (alt names: 5-hydroxytryptamine receptor 1F; 5-HT1F, HTR1EL)
  Species: H. sapiens (human)
  Entrez Gene: HTR1F (a.k.a. 5-HT-1F, 5-HT1F, 5HT6, HTR1EL, MR77)
  Promoter: CMV, T7
  Tag / fusion protein: FLAG (N terminal on insert); 1D4 (C terminal on insert)
  Cloning method: Gibson Cloning
Terms and licenses: Academic/Nonprofit Terms; Industry Terms: Not Available to Industry
Depositor comments: Class: A, Family: 5-hydroxytryptamine. Ensembl ID: ENSG00000179097, Uniprot ID: P30939
How to cite: HTR1F-DuET was a gift from Thomas Sakmar (Addgene plasmid # 213320 ; http://n2t.net/addgene:213320 ; RRID:Addgene_213320)
